Addgene plasmid #12865: DCT.VV.Orf177
Purpose: This plasmid was designed for screening purposes and may contain discrepancies relative to the current canonical GenBank version of the gene.
Depositing lab: Jack Bennink & Jon Yewdell. Depositing organization: National Institute of Allergy and Infectious Diseases (NIAID). Publication: Identification of poxvirus CD8+ T cell determinants to enable rational design and characterization of smallpox vaccines. Tscharke DC, Karupiah G, Zhou J, Palmore T, Irvine KR, Haeryfar SM, Williams S, Sidney J, Sette A, Bennink JR, Yewdell JW. J Exp Med. 2005 January 3; 201(1): 95–104. 10.1084/jem.20041912 PubMed 15623576.
Backbone
  Vector backbone: pcDNA 3.1D V5-His-TOPO
  Backbone manufacturer: Invitrogen
  Backbone size w/o insert (bp): 5514
  Vector type: Mammalian Expression
  Selectable markers: Neomycin (select with G418)
Growth in bacteria
  Bacterial resistance: Ampicillin, 100 μg/mL
  Growth temperature: 37°C
  Growth strain: DH5alpha
  Copy number: High Copy
Gene/Insert
  Gene/Insert name: VV.Orf177 (alt names: Ribonucleotide reductase, large subunit; VV_WR_073)
  Species: Vaccinia Virus
  Insert size (bp): 2316
  GenBank ID: 9790995
  Cloning method: Restriction Enzyme; 5′ cloning site BamHI (not destroyed); 3′ cloning site BamHI (not destroyed)
  Sequencing primers: 5′ Universal T7
Terms and licenses: Academic/Nonprofit Terms; Industry Terms: Not Available to Industry
Depositor comments: Please see the Vaccinia kit page ( https://www.addgene.org/vvorf/ ) for more information. The kit page contains the supplemental VVOrfData spreadsheet, which includes important information about this plasmid. The plasmid and insert names provided here relate only to this library. The name of the ORF (if present) in VACV strain Copenhagen and the name of the ORF (if annotated) in VACV strain WR sequence can be found in VVOrfData spreadsheet. Please note that the amino acid sequence given for each ORF in the spreadsheet may contain some errors. Additionally, changes from the expected sequence may be present in these plasmids. Please see Addgene's quality control sequence and sequencing notes in the VVOrfData spreadsheet before ordering this plasmid.
How to cite: DCT.VV.Orf177 was a gift from Jack Bennink & Jon Yewdell (Addgene plasmid # 12865 ; http://n2t.net/addgene:12865 ; RRID:Addgene_12865)
