[The description below was written by a language model from this plasmid's Addgene catalogue record.]
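Description:
DCT.VV.Orf177 is a mammalian expression plasmid carrying a single vaccinia virus open reading frame, built on the commercial pcDNA 3.1D V5-His-TOPO backbone (about 5.5 kb without insert). It is maintained in E. coli as a high-copy plasmid under ampicillin selection, and the backbone also provides a neomycin resistance marker so that transfected mammalian cells can be selected with G418. The record does not list individual regulatory features. Vectors of this family generally drive the insert from a CMV immediate-early promoter, with an upstream T7 promoter, which fits the T7 primer recorded for sequencing. They also offer optional C-terminal V5 and His tags, but the record does not say whether the insert is in frame with these tags.

The insert is roughly 2.3 kb and encodes the large subunit of the vaccinia ribonucleotide reductase, also recorded as VV_WR_073. It is flanked by BamHI sites at both ends, and both sites remain intact. The "Orf177" designation is internal to this library and does not match standard Copenhagen or WR strain nomenclature.

The plasmid belongs to a collection of vaccinia ORF expression clones from a study that identified poxvirus CD8+ T cell determinants to support the design and characterization of smallpox vaccines. In such a library, individual viral proteins are expressed in transfected cells to test for T cell recognition. The depositors note that the clones were made for screening and may differ from the canonical gene sequence. The available sequencing data and the library's accompanying notes should therefore be checked before relying on the clone for work that needs an exact coding sequence.
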