>Addgene plasmid #12865 | DCT.VV.Orf177 | addgene partial sequence | sequence record 19254 | T7 5'-TAATACGACTCACTATAGGG-3'
GTACCCTTCACCGAATTCCAGCTGACCACCATGTTTGTCATTAAACGAAATGGATACAAGGAAAATGTCA
TGTTTGATAAAATCACGTCTCGTATTAGAAAATTATGTTATGGCTTAAACACGGATCATATAGATCCTAT
TAAAATAGCTATGAAGGTTATTCAAGGAATATATAATGGAGTAACAACGGTAGAATTGGACACTCTGGCA
GCCGAAATAGCAGCCACTTGTACTACACAACATCCGGATTATGCCATTCTAGCCGCCAGAATAGCCGTAT
CAAATCTACACAAGGAAACAAAAAAACTATTTAGTGAAGTGATGGAGGATTTATTCAACTATGTTAATCC
TAAAAATGGGAAACATTCTCCGATTATTTCAAGTATCACCATGGATATAGTTAACAAATATAAGGATAAA
CTCAACTCGGTTATTATTTACGAACGAGACTTTTCATACAACTATTTTGGTTTTAAAACTTTGGAAAAAT
CCTACTTGTTGAAAATAAACAACAAGATCGTTGAAAGACCTCAGCACATGTTAATGCGTGTCGCAGTAGG
AATTCATCAATGGGATATAGACTCAGCTATTGAGACGTACAATCTACTTTCTGAAAAATGGTTTACGCAC
GCTTCTCCTACCTTATTTAATGCGGGAACTAGTCGTCACCAAATGTCTAGCTGTTTTCTACTTAACATGA
TCGATGATAGCATAAAGGGTATCTATGACACGTTAAAACGATGCGCATTAATCTC
